>Addgene plasmid #222449 | pCHW91003 | addgene full sequence | sequence record 454064 | Addgene NGS Result
TTACTTGTCTTCTGCACGAAGTGGTTTAAACTATCAGTGTTTGACAGGATATATTGGCGGGTAAACCTAA
GAGAAAAGAGCGTTTATTAGAATAATCGGATATTTAAAAGGGCGTGAAAAGGTTTATCCGTTCGTCCATT
TGTATGTGCATGCCAACCACAGGGTTCCCCAGATCAGGCGCTGGCTGCTGAACCCCCAGCCGGAACTGAC
CCCACAAGGCCCTAGCGTTTGCAATGCACCAGGTCATCATTGACCCAGGCGTGTTCCACCAGGCCGCTGC
CTCGCAACTCTTCGCAGGCTTCGCCGACCTGCTCGCGCCACTTCTTCACGCGGGTGGAATCCGATCCGCA
CATGAGGCGGAAGGTTTCCAGCTTGAGCGGGTACGGCTCCCGGTGCGAGCTGAAATAGTCGAACATCCGT
CGGGCCGTCGGCGACAGCTTGCGGTACTTCTCCCATATGAATTTCGTGTAGTGGTCGCCAGCAAACAGCA
CGACGATTTCCTCGTCGATCAGGACCTGGCAACGGGACGTTTTCTTGCCACGGTCCAGGACGCGGAAGCG
GTGCAGCAGCGACACCGATTCCAGGTGCCCAACGCGGTCGGACGTGAAGCCCATCGCCGTCGCCTGTAGG
CGCGACAGGCATTCCTCGGCCTTCGTGTAATACCGGCCATTGATCGACCAGCCCAGGTCCTGGCAAAGCT
CGTAGAACGTGAAGGTGATCGGCTCGCCGATAGGGGTGCGCTTCGCGTACTCCAACACCTGCTGCCACAC
CAGTTCGTCATCGTCGGCCCGCAGCTCGACGCCGGTGTAGGTGATCTTCACGTCCTTGTTGACGTGGAAA
ATGACCTTGTTTTGCAGCGCCTCGCGCGGGATTTTCTTGTTGCGCGTGGTGAACAGGGCAGAGCGGGCCG
TGTCGTTTGGCATCGCTCGCATCGTGTCCGGCCACGGCGCAATATCGAACAAGGAAAGCTGCATTTCCTT
GATCTGCTGCTTCGTGTGTTTCAGCAACGCGGCCTGCTTGGCCTCGCTGACCTGTTTTGCCAGGTCCTCG
CCGGCGGTTTTTCGCTTCTTGGTCGTCATAGTTCCTCGCGTGTCGATGGTCATCGACTTCGCCAAACCTG
CCGCCTCCTGTTCAAGACGACGCGAACGCTCCACGGCGGCCGATGGCGCGGGCAGGGCAGGGGGAGCCAG
TTGCACGCTGTCGCGCTCGATCTTGGCCGTAGCTTGCTGGACCATCGAGCCGACGGACTGGAAGGTTTCG
CGGGGCGCACGCATGACGGTGCGGCTTGCGATGGTTTCGGCATCCTCGGCGGAAAACCCCGCGTCGATCA
GTTCTTGCCTGTATGCCTTCCGGTCAAACGTCCGATTCATTCACCCTCCTTGCGGGATTGCCCCGACTCA
CGCCGGGGCAATGTGCCCTTATTCCTGATTTGACCCGCCTGGTGCCTTGGTGTCCAGATAATCCACCTTA
TCGGCAATGAAGTCGGTCCCGTAGACCGTCTGGCCGTCCTTCTCGTACTTGGTATTCCGAATCTTGCCCT
GCACGAATACCAGCGACCCCTTGCCCAAATACTTGCCGTGGGCCTCGGCCTGAGAGCCAAAACACTTGAT
GCGGAAGAAGTCGGTGCGCTCCTGCTTGTCGCCGGCATCGTTGCGCCACATCTAGGATCTGCCAGGAACC
GTAAAAAGGCCGCGTTGCTGGCGTTTTTCCATAGGCTCCGCCCCCCTGACGAGCATCACAAAAATCGACG
CTCAAGTCAGAGGTGGCGAAACCCGACAGGACTATAAAGATACCAGGCGTTTCCCCCTGGAAGCTCCCTC
GTGCGCTCTCCTGTTCCGACCCTGCCGCTTACCGGATACCTGTCCGCCTTTCTCCCTTCGGGAAGCGTGG
CGCTTTCTCATAGCTCACGCTGTAGGTATCTCAGTTCGGTGTAGGTCGTTCGCTCCAAGCTGGGCTGTGT
GCACGAACCCCCCGTTCAGCCCGACCGCTGCGCCTTATCCGGTAACTATCGTCTTGAGTCCAACCCGGTA
AGACACGACTTATCGCCACTGGCAGCAGCCACTGGTAACAGGATTAGCAGAGCGAGGTATGTAGGCGGTG
CTACAGAGTTCTTGAAGTGGTGGCCTAACTACGGCTACACTAGAAGAACAGTATTTGGTATCTGCGCTCT
GCTGAAGCCAGTTACCTTCGGAAAAAGAGTTGGTAGCTCTTGATCCGGCAAACAAACCACCGCTGGTAGC
GGTGGTTTTTTTGTTTGCAAGCAGCAGATTACGCGCAGAAAAAAAGGATCTCAAGAAGATCCTTTGATCT
TTTCTACGGGGTCTGACGCTCAGTGGAACGAAAACTCACGTTAAGGGATTTTGGTCATGAGATTATCAAA
AAGGATCTTCACCTAGATCCTTTTAAATTAAAAATGAAGTTTTAAATCAATCTAAAGTATATATGAGTAA
ACTTGGTCTGACAGTTACCAATGCTTAATCAGTGAGGCACCTATCTCAGCGATCTGTCTATTTCGTTCAT
CCATAGTTGCCTGACTCCCCGTCGTGTAGATAACTACGATACGGGAGGGCTTACCATCTGGCCCCAGTGC
TGCAATGATACCGCGAGAACCACGCTCACCGGCTCCAGATTTATCAGCAATAAACCAGCCAGCCGGAAGG
GCCGAGCGCAGAAGTGGTCCTGCAACTTTATCCGCCTCCATCCAGTCTATTAATTGTTGCCGGGAAGCTA
GAGTAAGTAGTTCGCCAGTTAATAGTTTGCGCAACGTTGTTGCCATTGCTACAGGCATCGTGGTGTCACG
CTCGTCGTTTGGTATGGCTTCATTCAGCTCCGGTTCCCAACGATCAAGGCGAGTTACATGATCCCCCATG
TTGTGCAAAAAAGCGGTTAGCTCCTTCGGTCCTCCGATCGTTGTCAGAAGTAAGTTGGCCGCAGTGTTAT
CACTCATGGTTATGGCAGCACTGCATAATTCTCTTACTGTCATGCCATCCGTAAGATGCTTTTCTGTGAC
TGGTGAGTACTCAACCAAGTCATTCTGAGAATAGTGTATGCGGCGACCGAGTTGCTCTTGCCCGGCGTCA
ATACGGGATAATACCGCGCCACATAGCAGAACTTTAAAAGTGCTCATCATTGGAAAACGTTCTTCGGGGC
GAAAACTCTCAAGGATCTTACCGCTGTTGAGATCCAGTTCGATGTAACCCACTCGTGCACCCAACTGATC
TTCAGCATCTTTTACTTTCACCAGCGTTTCTGGGTGAGCAAAAACAGGAAGGCAAAATGCCGCAAAAAAG
GGAATAAGGGCGACACGGAAATGTTGAATACTCATACTCTTCCTTTTTCAATATTATTGAAGCATTTATC
AAGGTTATTGTCTCATGAGCGGATACATATTTGAATGTATTTAGAAAAATAAACAAATAGGGGTTCCGCG
CACGAATTGGCCAGCGCTGCCATTTTTGGGGTGAGGCCGTTCGCGGCCGAGGGGCGCAGCCCCTGGGGGG
ATGGGAGGCCCGCGTTAGCGGGCCGGGAGGGTTCGAGAAGGGGGGGCACCCCCCTTCGGCGTGCGCGGTC
ACGCGCACAGGGCGCAGCCCTGGTTAAAAACAAGGTTTATAAATATTGGTTTAAAAGCAGGTTAAAAGAC
AGGTTAGCGGTGGCCGAAAAACGGGCGGAAACCCTTGCAAATGCTGGATTTTCTGCCTGTGGACAGCCCC
TCAAATGTCAATAGGTGCGCCCCTCATCTGTCAGCACTCTGCCCCTCAAGTGTCAAGGATCGCGCCCCTC
ATCTGTCAGTAGTCGCGCCCCTCAAGTGTCAATACCGCAGGGCACTTATCCCCAGGCTTGTCCACATCAT
CTGTGGGAAACTCGCGTAAAATCAGGCGTTTTCGCCGATTTGCGAGGCTGGCCAGCTCCACGTCGCCGGC
CGAAATCGAGCCTGCCCCTCATCTGTCAACGCCGCGCCGGGTGAGTCGGCCCCTCAAGTGTCAACGTCCG
CCCCTCATCTGTCAGTGAGGGCCAAGTTTTCCGCGAGGTATCCACAACGCCGGCGGCCGCGGTGTCTCGC
ACACGGCTTCGACGGCGTTTCTGGCGCGTTTGCAGGGCCATAGACGGCCGCCAGCCCAGCGGCGAGGGCA
ACCAGCCCGGTGAGCGTCGCAAAGGAGATCCTGATCTGACTGATGGGCTGCCTGTATCGAGTGGTGATTT
TGTGCCGAGCTGCCGGTCGGGGAGCTGTTGGCTGGCTGGTGGCAGGATATATTGTGGTGTAAACAAATTG
ACGCTTAGACAACTTAATAACACATTGCGGACGTTTTTAATGTACTGGGGTGGATGCAGTGGGCCCCACT
CTGTGAAGACAAACTAGAATTCGAGCTCGGAGGAATTCCAATCCCACAAAAATCTGAGCTTAACAGCACA
GTTGCTCCTCTCAGAGCAGAATCGGGTATTCAACACCCTCATATCAACTACTACGTTGTGTATAACGGTC
CACATGCCGGTATATACGATGACTGGGGTTGTACAAAGGCGGCAACAAACGGCGTTCCCGGAGTTGCACA
CAAGAAATTTGCCACTATTACAGAGGCAAGAGCAGCAGCTGACGCGTACACAACAAGTCAGCAAACAGAC
AGGTTGAACTTCATCCCCAAAGGAGAAGCTCAACTCAAGCCCAAGAGCTTTGCTAAGGCCCTAACAAGCC
CACCAAAGCAAAAAGCCCACTGGCTCACGCTAGGAACCAAAAGGCCCAGCAGTGATCCAGCCCCAAAAGA
GATCTCCTTTGCCCCGGAGATTACAATGGACGATTTCCTCTATCTTTACGATCTAGGAAGGAAGTTCGAA
GGTGAAGGTGACGACACTATGTTCACCACTGATAATGAGAAGGTTAGCCTCTTCAATTTCAGAAAGAATG
CTGACCCACAGATGGTTAGAGAGGCCTACGCAGCAAGTCTCATCAAGACGATCTACCCGAGTAACAATCT
CCAGGAGATCAAATACCTTCCCAAGAAGGTTAAAGATGCAGTCAAAAGATTCAGGACTAATTGCATCAAG
AACACAGAGAAAGACATATTTCTCAAGATCAGAAGTACTATTCCAGTATGGACGATTCAAGGCTTGCTTC
ATAAACCAAGGCAAGTAATAGAGATTGGAGTCTCTAAAAAGGTAGTTCCTACTGAATCTAAGGCCATGCA
TGGAGTCTAAGATTCAAATCGAGGATCTAACAGAACTCGCCGTCAAGACTGGCGAACAGTTCATACAGAG
TCTTTTACGACTCAATGACAAGAAGAAAATCTTCGTCAACATGGTGGAGCACGACACTCTGGTCTACTCC
AAAAATGTCAAAGATACAGTCTCAGAAGATCAAAGGGCTATTGAGACTTTTCAACAAAGGATAATTTCGG
GAAACCTCCTCGGATTCCATTGCCCAGCTATCTGTCACTTCATCGAAAGGACAGTAGAAAAGGAAGGTGG
CTCCTACAAATGCCATCATTGCGATAAAGGAAAGGCTATCATTCAAGATCTCTCTGCCGACAGTGGTCCC
AAAGATGGACCCCCACCCACGAGGAGCATCGTGGAAAAAGAAGAGGTTCCAACCACGTCTACAAAGCAAG
TGGATTGATGTGACATCTCCACTGACGTAAGGGATGACGCACAATCCCACTATCCTTCGCAAGACCCTTC
CTCTATATAAGGAAGTTCATTTCATTTGGAGAGGACACGCTCGAGTATAAGAGCTCATTTTTACAACAAT
TACCAACAACAACAAACAACAAACAACATTACAATTACATTTACAATTATCGATACAATGGATCATGCGA
CCCTCGCCATGATCCTCGCGATCTGGTTCATCAGCTTCCACTTCATCAAGCTGCTGTTCTCCCAGCAGAC
CACCAAGCTGCTTCCGCCAGGACCAAAGCCGCTTCCGATCATCGGCAACATCCTTGAGGTGGGCAAGAAG
CCGCATCGGTCCTTCGCCAACCTCGCCAAGATTCACGGCCCACTCATTTCCCTCAGACTCGGCTCTGTGA
CCACCATCGTTGTGTCCTCTGCCGACGTGGCCAAAGAGATGTTCCTCAAGAAGGATCACCCGCTCTCCAA
CCGCACGATCCCGAATAGTGTTACAGCCGGCGACCACCACAAGCTCACCATGTCTTGGCTCCCGGTGTCT
CCGAAGTGGCGCAACTTCCGCAAGATTACCGCCGTGCATCTGCTCTCCCCACAGAGACTCGATGCCTGCC
AGACATTCAGGCACGCCAAGGTGCAGCAGCTCTACGAGTACGTTCAAGAGTGCGCCCAGAAAGGCCAGGC
CGTGGATATTGGCAAGGCCGCCTTTACGACCAGCCTCAACCTCCTCAGCAAGCTGTTCTTCAGCGTCGAG
CTGGCGCACCACAAGTCCCATACCAGCCAAGAGTTCAAAGAGCTGATCTGGAACATCATGGAAGATATAG
GCAAGCCGAACTACGCCGACTACTTCCCGATTCTCGGCTGCGTTGACCCATCTGGCATTAGAAGAAGGCT
CGCCTGCTCCTTCGACAAGCTGATCGCCGTGTTCCAGGGCATCATCTGCGAGAGACTCGCCCCAGATTCC
TCCACCACAACTACCACCACCACCGACGACGTGCTCGATGTGCTCCTCCAGCTGTTCAAGCAGAACGAGC
TGACGATGGGCGAGATCAACCACCTCCTCGTGGACATCTTCGACGCCGGCACCGATACCACATCCTCCAC
ATTCGAGTGGGTGATGACCGAGCTGATCCGCAATCCAGAGATGATGGAAAAGGCCCAAGAGGAAATCAAG
CAGGTCCTCGGCAAGGACAAGCAGATCCAAGAGTCCGACATCATCAACCTGCCGTACCTCCAGGCGATCA
TCAAAGAGACACTCCGCCTCCATCCGCCGACCGTGTTCTTGCTCCCAAGAAAGGCCGACACCGATGTCGA
GCTGTACGGCTACATCGTGCCGAAGGATGCCCAGATCCTCGTGAACCTCTGGGCCATTGGCAGGGACCCA
AACGCCTGGCAGAACGCCGATATTTTCAGCCCAGAGCGCTTCATCGGCTGCGAGATCGATGTTAAGGGCC
GCGATTTCGGCCTCCTTCCATTTGGCGCTGGCCGCAGAATTTGCCCAGGCATGAATCTCGCCATCAGGAT
GCTCACCCTCATGCTCGCCACACTCCTCCAGTTCTTCAACTGGAAGCTCGAAGGCGACATCTCCCCGAAG
GACCTCGACATGGACGAGAAGTTCGGCATTGCGCTCCAAAAGACCAAGCCGCTCAAGCTCATCCCGATTC
CGCGCTACGGTAGCGGAGCTACCAATTTTAGCCTCCTTAAGCAGGCAGGTGATGTAGAAGAGAACCCCGG
GCCTATGAAGATGATGAACGGCGAGGACGCCAACGACCAGATGATCAAAGAGTCCTTCTTCATCACCCAC
GGCAACCCGATCCTCACCGTCGAGGATACACATCCGCTCAGGCCGTTCTTCGAGACATGGCGCGAGAAGA
TTTTCTCCAAGAAGCCGAAGGCCATCCTCATCATCTCCGGCCACTGGGAGACAGTGAAGCCAACCGTGAA
CGCCGTGCACATCAACGACACCATCCACGACTTCGACGACTACCCAGCCGCCATGTACCAGTTCAAGTAC
CCAGCTCCAGGCGAGCCAGAGCTTGCGAGAAAGGTGGAAGAGATCCTCAAGAAGTCCGGGTTCGAGACAG
CCGAGACAGACCAAAAGAGGGGCCTTGATCACGGCGCCTGGGTTCCACTCATGCTCATGTATCCAGAGGC
GGACATCCCGGTGTGCCAGCTCTCAGTTCAGCCACATCTCGACGGCACCTACCACTACAATCTCGGCAGA
GCCCTCGCGCCGCTCAAGAATGATGGCGTGCTCATTATTGGCTCCGGCAGCGCCACACATCCACTCGATG
AGACACCGCACTACTTCGATGGTGTTGCCCCTTGGGCCGCTGCCTTCGATTCTTGGCTTAGGAAGGCCCT
CATCAACGGCCGCTTCGAGGAAGTGAACATCTACGAGAGCAAGGCCCCGAACTGGAAGCTCGCCCATCCA
TTTCCAGAGCACTTCTACCCGCTCCACGTTGTGCTCGGCGCTGCTGGTGAAAAGTGGAAGGCCGAGCTGA
TCCACTCCTCCTGGGATCATGGCACACTTTGCCACGGCTCCTACAAGTTCACCTCCGCCGGATCCGGAGC
AACCAACTTTAGCCTGCTCAAGCAAGCAGGAGATGTTGAGGAAAATCCTGGCCCCATGACCGCCATCAAG
ATGAACACCAACGGCGAGGGCGAGACACAGCACATCCTCATGATCCCGTTCATGGCGCAGGGCCACCTCA
GGCCATTTCTCGAACTCGCCATGTTCCTCTACAAGCGCTCCCACGTGATCATCACCCTGCTCACAACTCC
GCTCAATGCCGGCTTCCTCAGGCACCTCCTTCACCACCATTCCTACTCCTCCAGCGGCATCAGGATCGTC
GAGCTGCCATTCAACTCCACCAACCACGGACTCCCACCGGGCATCGAGAACACCGATAAGCTCACACTCC
CGCTCGTGGTGTCCCTCTTCCATTCCACCATCAGCCTCGATCCGCACCTCCGCGATTACATCTCCAGGCA
TTTCAGCCCAGCCAGGCCACCACTCTGCGTGATCCATGATGTGTTCCTCGGCTGGGTTGACCAGGTGGCC
AAGGATGTGGGCTCTACAGGCGTGGTGTTCACAACAGGCGGCGCTTATGGCACATCCGCCTACGTGTCCA
TCTGGAACGATCTCCCGCACCAGAACTACTCCGACGACCAAGAGTTCCCGCTGCCAGGCTTCCCAGAGAA
CCATAAGTTCCGCAGGTCCCAGCTCCATCGGTTCCTCAGATATGCCGACGGCTCCGACGATTGGTCCAAG
TATTTCCAGCCGCAGCTCCGCCAGTCCATGAAGTCTTTTGGCTGGCTCTGCAACTCCGTGGAAGAGATCG
AGACACTCGGCTTCTCCATCCTCCGCAACTACACCAAGCTGCCGATCTGGGGCATCGGCCCACTTATTGC
TTCCCCAGTGCAGCACTCCTCCTCCGACAACAATTCAACAGGCGCCGAGTTCGTGCAGTGGCTCAGCCTC
AAAGAGCCGGACTCCGTCCTCTACATCTCCTTCGGCTCCCAGAACACGATCAGCCCGACGCAGATGATGG
AACTCGCTGCTGGCCTTGAGTCCTCCGAGAAGCCATTCCTCTGGGTGATCAGAGCCCCGTTCGGCTTCGA
CATCAACGAAGAGATGCGCCCAGAGTGGCTGCCAGAGGGCTTTGAGGAACGCATGAAGGTGAAGAAACAG
GGCAAGCTCGTGTACAAGCTCGGCCCGCAGCTTGAGATCCTCAACCATGAATCCATCGGCGGCTTTCTCA
CCCACTGCGGATGGAACAGCATCCTTGAGTCTCTTCGCGAGGGCGTTCCGATGCTTGGATGGCCACTTGC
TGCCGAGCAGGCCTACAACCTCAAGTACCTCGAAGATGAGATGGGCGTCGCGGTTGAGCTTGCTAGAGGC
CTCGAAGGCGAGATCTCCAAAGAGAAGGTCAAGCGCATCGTCGAGATGATCCTTGAGCGCAACGAGGGCT
CCAAAGGCTGGGAGATGAAGAATCGCGCCGTGGAAATGGGCAAAAAGCTCAAGGACGCCGTGAACGAGGA
AAAAGAGCTGAAGGGCTCCTCCGTGAAGGCGATCGACGATTTCCTCGACGCCGTCATGCAGGCCAAACTT
GAGCCAAGCCTCCAGTGATAGTGAGCTTGTCCTGCTTTAATGAGATATGCGAGAAGCCTATGATCGCATG
ATATTTGCTTTCAATTCTGTTGTGCACGTTGTAAAAAACCTGAGCATGTGTAGCTCAGATCCTTACCGCC
GGTTTCGGTTCATTCTAATGAATATATCACCCGTTACTATCGTATTTTTATGAATAATATTCTCCGTTCA
ATTTACTGATTGTACCCTACTACTTATATGTACAATATTAAAATGAAAACAATATATTGTGCTGAATAGG
TTTATAGCGACATCTATGATAGAGCGCCACAATAACAAACAATTGCGTTTTATTATTACAAATCCAATTT
TAAAAAAAGCGGCAGAACCGGTCAAACCTAAAAGACTGATTACATAAATCTTATTCAAATTTCAAAAGTG
CCCCAGGGGCTAGTATCTACGACACACCGAGCGGCGAACTAATAACGCTCACTGAAGGGAACTCCGGTTC
CCCGCCGGCGCGCATGGGTGAGATTCCTTGAAGTTGAGTATTGGCCGTCCGCTCTACCGAAAGTTACGGG
CACCATTCAACCCGGTCCAGCACGGCGGCCGGGTAACCGACTTGCTGCCCCGAGAATTATGCAGCATTTT
TTTGGTGTATGTGGGCCCCAAATGAAGTGCAGGTCAAACCTTGACAGTGACGACAAATCGTTGGGCGGGT
CCAGGGCGAATTTTGCGACAACATGTCGAGGCTCAGCAGGACCGCT
Features (pLannotate 1.2.2; 15 found; start..end, strand, type, name):
     42..66      +  misc_feature   RB T-DNA repeat: right border repeat from nopaline C58 T-DNA
    178..198     -  CDS            TetR (fragment): tetracycline resistance regulatory protein; tetR
    225..1370    -  CDS            trfA: TRFA_ECOLX - Experimental evidence at protein level: Swiss-Prot protein existence level 1. Also involved in plasmid copy number control, promoting intermolecular coupling of protein bound iterons at oriV, which inhibits replication initiation. From Escherichia coli.
   1706..2294    -  rep_origin     ori: high-copy-number ColE1/pMB1/pBR322/pUC origin of replication
   2465..3325    -  CDS            AmpR: β-lactamase; bla; confers resistance to ampicillin, carbenicillin, and related antibiotics
   3326..3430    -  promoter       AmpR promoter: bla
   3517..4148    -  rep_origin     oriV: incP origin of replication
   4240..4264    +  misc_feature   LB T-DNA repeat: left border repeat from nopaline C58 T-DNA
   4372..5178    +  CDS            IBMP_CAMVB (fragment): Experimental evidence at protein level: Swiss-Prot protein existence level 1. Enhances the ribosomal termination-reinitiation event leading to the translation of major open reading frames on the polycistronic viral RNAs. From Cauliflower mosaic virus (strain Bari 1) (CaMV).
   5362..5707    +  promoter       CaMV 35S promoter: strong constitutive promoter from cauliflower mosaic virus
   5659..5705    +  promoter       minimal CaMV 35S promoter: minimal 35S promoter from cauliflower mosaic virus
   5736..5789    +  misc_feature   TMV Ω: translational enhancer from the tobacco mosaic virus 5'-leader sequence (Gallie et al., 1988)
   5798..7288    +  CDS            CYP76AD1: C76AD_BETVU - Also known as Bv2g029890_ucyh From Beta vulgaris (Sugar beet).
   7355..8179    +  CDS            DODA1: DOD1W_BETVU - Experimental evidence at transcript level: Swiss-Prot protein existence level 2. Opens the cyclic ring of dihydroxy-phenylalanine (DOPA) between carbons 4 and 5, thus producing an unstable seco-DOPA that rearranges nonenzymatically to betalamic acid. From Beta vulgaris (Sugar beet).
   9762..10469   +  terminator     OCS terminator: octopine synthase terminator
