[The description below was written by a language model from this plasmid's Addgene catalogue record and pLannotate feature annotations shown in this document.]
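Description:
pCHW91003 is a Golden Gate (MoClo-style) Level 1, Position 3 transcriptional-unit plasmid built in the pICH47751 backbone, intended for plant expression and for use as a building block in larger multigene assemblies. The backbone is a binary-type vector. Nopaline C58 left and right T-DNA border repeats flank the payload. The rest of the plasmid carries a high-copy ColE1/pUC-type origin for propagation in E. coli, together with the incP oriV and its replication initiator gene trfA, a broad-host-range replicon that typically allows maintenance in Agrobacterium. Selection in bacteria is by ampicillin through the bla gene and its native promoter. A short annotated TetR fragment appears to be a backbone remnant.

The insert is 35S::RUBY::OCS. Expression is driven by the strong constitutive CaMV 35S promoter. The annotated upstream fragment of a cauliflower mosaic virus open reading frame suggests a long version of this promoter region. The promoter is followed by the TMV Ω 5' leader, which enhances translation, and the unit ends with the octopine synthase terminator. RUBY is a visible reporter that converts tyrosine into red betalain pigment through a set of co-expressed biosynthetic enzymes. The feature table identifies two of these, the Beta vulgaris cytochrome P450 CYP76AD1 and the DOPA dioxygenase DODA1. About 1.5 kb between DODA1 and the terminator is unannotated. It would be expected to hold the remaining component of the reporter, normally a glucosyltransferase, but the record does not state this.

The associated work concerns a copper-inducible transient expression system in Nicotiana benthamiana. There, a constitutive RUBY unit like this one would give a pigment readout visible to the naked eye, either directly or after assembly into higher-level constructs.
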