Addgene plasmid #222449: pCHW91003
Purpose: Level 1, Position 3 containing 35S::RUBY::OCS.
Depositing lab: Chih-Hang Wu. Depositing organization: Institute of Plant and Microbial Biology, Academia Sinica. Publication: Development of a tightly regulated copper-inducible transient gene expression system in Nicotiana benthamiana incorporating a suicide exon and Cre recombinase. Chiang BJ, Lin KY, Chen YF, Huang CY, Goh FJ, Huang LT, Chen LH, Wu CH. New Phytol. 2024 Oct;244(1):318-331. doi: 10.1111/nph.20021. Epub 2024 Jul 30. PubMed 39081031.
Backbone
  Vector backbone: pICH47751
  Vector type: Plant Expression, Synthetic Biology
Growth in bacteria
  Bacterial resistance: Ampicillin, 100 μg/mL
  Growth temperature: 37°C
  Growth strain: DH5alpha
  Copy number: High Copy
Gene/Insert
  Gene/Insert name: 35S::RUBY::OCS
  Species: Other
  Mutation: no
  Cloning method: Golden Gate
  Sequencing primers: 5′ n/a
Terms and licenses: Academic/Nonprofit Terms; Industry Terms: Not Available to Industry
Depositor comments: Please visit https://doi.org/10.1101/2024.03.23.586378 for bioRxiv preprint.
How to cite: pCHW91003 was a gift from Chih-Hang Wu (Addgene plasmid # 222449 ; http://n2t.net/addgene:222449 ; RRID:Addgene_222449)
